>Addgene plasmid #87595 | pGBKT7-PRP28 | addgene full sequence | sequence record 183086 | Addgene NGS Result
CGGTGCGGGCCTCTTCGCTATTACGCCAGATCCTTTTGTTGTTTCCGGGTGTACAATATGGACTTCCTCT
TTTCTGGCAACCAAACCCATACATCGGGATTCCTATAATACCTTCGTTGGTCTCCCTAACATGTAGGTGG
CGGAGGGGAGATATACAATAGAACAGATACCAGACAAGACATAATGGGCTAAACAAGACTACACCAATTA
CACTGCCTCATTGATGGTGGTACATAACGAACTAATACTGTAGCCCTAGACTTGATAGCCATCATCATAT
CGAAGTTTCACTACCCTTTTTCCATTTGCCATCTATTGAAGTAATAATAGGCGCATGCAACTTCTTTTCT
TTTTTTTTCTTTTCTCTCTCCCCCGTTGTTGTCTCACCATATCCGCAATGACAAAAAAATGATGGAAGAC
ACTAAAGGAAAAAATTAACGACAAAGACAGCACCAACAGATGTCGTTGTTCCAGAGCTGATGAGGGGTAT
CTCGAAGCACACGAAACTTTTTCCTTCCTTCATTCACGCACACTACTCTCTAATGAGCAACGGTATACGG
CCTTCCTTCCAGTTACTTGAATTTGAAATAAAAAAAAGTTTGCTGTCTTGCTATCAAGTATAAATAGACC
TGCAATTATTAATCTTTTGTTTCCTCGTCATTGTTCTCGTTCCCTTTCTTCCTTGTTTCTTTTTCTGCAC
AATATTTCAAGCTATACCAAGCATACAATCAACTCCAAGCTTGAAGCAAGCCTCCTGAAAGATGAAGCTA
CTGTCTTCTATCGAACAAGCATGCGATATTTGCCGACTTAAAAAGCTCAAGTGCTCCAAAGAAAAACCGA
AGTGCGCCAAGTGTCTGAAGAACAACTGGGAGTGTCGCTACTCTCCCAAAACCAAAAGGTCTCCGCTGAC
TAGGGCACATCTGACAGAAGTGGAATCAAGGCTAGAAAGACTGGAACAGCTATTTCTACTGATTTTTCCT
CGAGAAGACCTTGACATGATTTTGAAAATGGATTCTTTACAGGATATAAAAGCATTGTTAACAGGATTAT
TTGTACAAGATAATGTGAATAAAGATGCCGTCACAGATAGATTGGCTTCAGTGGAGACTGATATGCCTCT
AACATTGAGACAGCATAGAATAAGTGCGACATCATCATCGGAAGAGAGTAGTAACAAAGGTCAAAGACAG
TTGACTGTATCGCCGGAATTTGTAATACGACTCACTATAGGGCGAGCCGCCATCATGGAGGAGCAGAAGC
TGATCTCAGAGGAGGACCTGCATATGGCAAGACCAATCGATGTTAGTCAGCTGATTGCTGGTATAAACAA
GAAAAAAGGACTAGATGAAAATACATCAGGTAAAATCAGCAAGCCTAGGTTTTTGAATAAACAAGAAAGA
TCTAAGCAAGAACGTTTGAAGGAGAACGAAGAGAGTTTGACGCCTACGCAAAGTGATAGCGCTAAGGTGG
AGATTAAAAAGGTAAACTCTAGAGATGACAGTTTTTTCAATGAAACAAATGATAAGAAGAGAAATCCATC
AAAGCAAAATGGCTCTAAATTTCACTTTTCTTGGAATGAAAGCGAAGATACTCTGAGCGGATATGATCCT
ATCGTTTCAACTAGAGCTATAGATTTGCTATGGAAGGGAAAGACTCCTAAAAATGCTGCAGAATCTTCAT
ATATGGGGAAGCATTGGACTGAGAAGTCCTTGCACGAAATGAATGAGAGAGATTGGAGGATACTAAAAGA
AGACTACGCTATTGTTACAAAAGGTGGGACAGTAGAAAATCCATTGAGAAATTGGGAAGAGCTCAATATA
ATACCAAGGGACTTGTTACGTGTTATTATACAGGAGCTGCGATTTCCTTCACCAACTCCTATTCAAAGGA
TTACTATTCCAAACGTTTGCAATATGAAACAATATAGAGATTTTCTTGGTGTTGCCTCTACAGGTTCGGG
TAAGACTTTGGCCTTTGTAATACCGATACTAATCAAGATGAGTAGGTCACCTCCAAGGCCACCATCTTTG
AAGATTATTGATGGCCCCAAAGCGTTAATTTTAGCTCCAACAAGGGAATTAGTGCAGCAAATTCAAAAAG
AAACACAAAAAGTTACAAAAATATGGTCCAAAGAGAGCAACTATGACTGCAAAGTAATTTCTATTGTTGG
TGGACACTCCTTGGAGGAAATTTCATTTTCTCTATCGGAGGGTTGTGACATCCTGGTGGCCACTCCAGGA
CGTTTAATTGACTCTTTAGAAAATCACTTACTTGTGATGAAACAGGTGGAGACATTAGTACTAGATGAAG
CTGACAAAATGATTGATTTAGGTTTTGAGGACCAAGTAACAAACATTTTAACTAAAGTCGATATAAATGC
TGACTCTGCTGTGAATAGACAAACCCTGATGTTTACCGCTACAATGACACCCGTTATAGAAAAAATTGCA
GCAGGATACATGCAAAAGCCTGTTTATGCAACCATTGGGGTTGAGACGGGTTCTGAACCTTTGATTCAAC
AGGTTGTGGAATATGCAGATAATGACGAAGACAAATTCAAAAAGTTGAAGCCAATTGTCGCTAAATATGA
TCCACCAATAATAATTTTTATCAATTACAAACAAACTGCTGATTGGTTAGCAGAAAAGTTTCAAAAGGAA
ACCAACATGAAGGTGACGATTTTACATGGTTCTAAATCGCAAGAGCAAAGGGAACATTCTTTGCAATTAT
TTCGCACCAACAAAGTCCAAATCATGATCGCAACAAACGTTGCCGCAAGAGGATTGGATATCCCTAATGT
TTCCTTGGTAGTCAATTTCCAGATTTCCAAAAAAATGGATGACTACATCCATAGAATTGGTAGAACAGGT
CGTGCAGCAAATGAGGGCACTGCTGTCTCCTTTGTTAGTGCCGCTGAAGATGAATCATTGATACGTGAAC
TTTACAAATACGTCAGGAAACATGATCCCTTGAATAGCAATATCTTTTCCGAAGCCGTAAAGAACAAATA
TAACGTCGGCAAACAGCTCAGTAATGAGATTATATATTAAGTCGACCTGCAGCGGCCGCATAACTAGCAT
AACCCCTTGGGGCCTCTAAACGGGTCTTGAGGGGTTTTTTGCGCGCTTGCAGCCAAGCTAATTCCGGGCG
AATTTCTTATGATTTATGATTTTTATTATTAAATAAGTTATAAAAAAAATAAGTGTATACAAATTTTAAA
GTGACTCTTAGGTTTTAAAACGAAAATTCTTATTCTTGAGTAACTCTTTCCTGTAGGTCAGGTTGCTTTC
TCAGGTATAGCATGAGGTCGCTCTTATTGACCACACCTCTACCGGCATGCAAGCTTGGCGTAATCATGGT
CATAGCTGTTTCCTGTGTGAAATTGTTATCCGCTCACAATTCCACACAACATACGAGCCGGAAGCATAAA
GTGTAAAGCCTGGGGTGCCTAATGAGTGAGCTAACTCACATTAATTGCGTTGCGCTCACTGCCCGCTTTC
CAGTCGGGAAACCTGTCGTGCCAGCTGCATTAATGAATCGGCCAACGCGCGGGGAGAGGCGGTTTGCGTA
TTGGGCGCTCTTCCGCTTCCTCGCTCACTGACTCGCTGCGCTCGGTCGTTCGGCTGCGGCGAGCGGTATC
AGCTCACTCAAAGGCGGTAATACGGTTATCCACAGAATCAGGGGATAACGCAGGAAAGAACATGTGAGCA
AAAGGCCAGCAAAAGGCCAGGAACCGTAAAAAGGCCGCGTTGCTGGCGTTTTTCCATAGGCTCCGCCCCC
CTGACGAGCATCACAAAAATCGACGCTCAAGTCAGAGGTGGCGAAACCCGACAGGACTATAAAGATACCA
GGCGTTTCCCCCTGGAAGCTCCCTCGTGCGCTCTCCTGTTCCGACCCTGCCGCTTACCGGATACCTGTCC
GCCTTTCTCCCTTCGGGAAGCGTGGCGCTTTCTCATAGCTCACGCTGTAGGTATCTCAGTTCGGTGTAGG
TCGTTCGCTCCAAGCTGGGCTGTGTGCACGAACCCCCCGTTCAGCCCGACCGCTGCGCCTTATCCGGTAA
CTATCGTCTTGAGTCCAACCCGGTAAGACACGACTTATCGCCACTGGCAGCAGCCACTGGTAACAGGATT
AGCAGAGCGAGGTATGTAGGCGGTGCTACAGAGTTCTTGAAGTGGTGGCCTAACTACGGCTACACTAGAA
GAACAGTATTTGGTATCTGCGCTCTGCTGAAGCCAGTTACCTTCGGAAAAAGAGTTGGTAGCTCTTGATC
CGGCAAACAAACCACCGCTGGTAGCGGTGGTTTTTTTGTTTGCAAGCAGCAGATTACGCGCAGAAAAAAA
GGATCTCAAGAAGATCCTTTGATCTTTTCTACGGGGTCTGACGCTCAGTGGAACGAAAACTCACGTTAAG
GGATTTTGGTCATGAGATTATCAAAAAGGATCTTCACCTAGATCCTTTTAAATTAAAAATGAAGTTTTAA
ATCAATCTAAAGTATATATGAGTAACCTGAGGCTATGGCAGGGCCTGCCGCCCCGACGTTGGCTGCGAGC
CCTGGGCCTTCACCCGAACTTGGGGGGTGGGGTGGGGAAAAGGAAGAAACGCGGGCGTATTGGCCCCAAT
GGGGTCTCGGTGGGGTATCGACAGAGTGCCAGCCCTGGGACCGAACCCCGCGTTTATGAACAAACGACCC
AACACCGTGCGTTTTATTCTGTCTTTTTATTGCCGTCATAGCGCGGGTTCCTTCCGGTATTGTCTCCTTC
CGTGTTTCAGTTAGCCTCCCCCTAGGGTGGGCGAAGAACTCCAGCATGAGATCCCCGCGCTGGAGGATCA
TCCAGCCGGCGTCCCGGAAAACGATTCCGAAGCCCAACCTTTCATAGAAGGCGGCGGTGGAATCGAAATC
TCGTGATGGCAGGTTGGGCGTCGCTTGGTCGGTCATTTCGAACCCCAGAGTCCCGCTCAGAAGAACTCGT
CAAGAAGGCGATAGAAGGCGATGCGCTGCGAATCGGGAGCGGCGATACCGTAAAGCACGAGGAAGCGGTC
AGCCCATTCGCCGCCAAGCTCTTCAGCAATATCACGGGTAGCCAACGCTATGTCCTGATAGCGGTCCGCC
ACACCCAGCCGGCCACAGTCGATGAATCCAGAAAAGCGGCCATTTTCCACCATGATATTCGGCAAGCAGG
CATCGCCATGAGTCACGACGAGATCCTCGCCGTCGGGCATGCTCGCCTTGAGCCTGGCGAACAGTTCGGC
TGGCGCGAGCCCCTGATGCTCTTCGTCCAGATCATCCTGATCGACAAGACCGGCTTCCATCCGAGTACGT
GCTCGCTCGATGCGATGTTTCGCTTGGTGGTCGAATGGGCAGGTAGCCGGATCAAGCGTATGCAGCCGCC
GCATTGCATCAGCCATGATGGATACTTTCTCGGCAGGAGCAAGGTGAGATGACAGGAGATCCTGCCCCGG
CACTTCGCCCAATAGCAGCCAGTCCCTTCCCGCTTCAGTGACAACGTCGAGCACAGCTGCGCAAGGAACG
CCCGTCGTGGCCAGCCACGATAGCCGCGCTGCCTCGTCTTGCAGTTCATTCAGGGCACCGGACAGGTCGG
TCTTGACAAAAAGAACCGGGCGCCCCTGCGCTGACAGCCGGAACACGGCGGCATCAGAGCAGCCGATTGT
CTGTTGTGCCCAGTCATAGCCGAATAGCCTCTCCACCCAAGCGGCCGGAGAACCTGCGTGCAATCCATCT
TGTTCAATCATACTCTTCCTTTTTCAATATTATTGAAGCATTTATCAGGGTTATTGTCTCATGAGCGGAT
ACATATTTGAATGTATTTAGAAAAATAAACAAATAGGGGTTCCGCGCACATTTCCCCGAAAAGTGCCACC
TGAACGAAGCATCTGTGCTTCATTTTGTAGAACAAAAATGCAACGCGAGAGCGCTAATTTTTCAAACAAA
GAATCTGAGCTGCATTTTTACAGAACAGAAATGCAACGCGAAAGCGCTATTTTACCAACGAAGAATCTGT
GCTTCATTTTTGTAAAACAAAAATGCAACGCGAGAGCGCTAATTTTTCAAACAAAGAATCTGAGCTGCAT
TTTTACAGAACAGAAATGCAACGCGAGAGCGCTATTTTACCAACAAAGAATCTATACTTCTTTTTTGTTC
TACAAAAATGCATCCCGAGAGCGCTATTTTTCTAACAAAGCATCTTAGATTACTTTTTTTCTCCTTTGTG
CGCTCTATAATGCAGTCTCTTGATAACTTTTTGCACTGTAGGTCCGTTAAGGTTAGAAGAAGGCTACTTT
GGTGTCTATTTTCTCTTCCATAAAAAAAGCCTGACTCCACTTCCCGCGTTTACTGATTACTAGCGAAGCT
GCGGGTGCATTTTTTCAAGATAAAGGCATCCCCGATTATATTCTATACCGATGTGGATTGCGCATACTTT
GTGAACAGAAAGTGATAGCGTTGATGATTCTTCATTGGTCAGAAAATTATGAACGGTTTCTTCTATTTTG
TCTCTATATACTACGTATAGGAAATGTTTACATTTTCGTATTGTTTTCGATTCACTCTATGAATAGTTCT
TACTACAATTTTTTTGTCTAAAGAGTAATACTAGAGATAAACATAAAAAATGTAGAGGTCGAGTTTAGAT
GCAAGTTCAAGGAGCGAAAGGTGGATGGGTAGGTTATATAGGGATATAGCACAGAGATATATAGCAAAGA
GATACTTTTGAGCAATGTTTGTGGAAGCGGTATTCGCAATATTTTAGTAGCTCGTTACAGTCCGGTGCGT
TTTTGGTTTTTTGAAAGTGCGTCTTCAGAGCGCTTTTGGTTTTCAAAAGCGCTCTGAAGTTCCTATACTT
TCTAGAGAATAGGAACTTCGGAATAGGAACTTCAAAGCGTTTCCGAAAACGAGCGCTTCCGAAAATGCAA
CGCGAGCTGCGCACATACAGCTCACTGTTCACGTCGCACCTATATCTGCGTGTTGCCTGTATATATATAT
ACATGAGAAGAACGGCATAGTGCGTGTTTATGCTTAAATGCGTACTTATATGCGTCTATTTATGTAGGAT
GAAAGGTAGTCTAGTACCTCCTGTGATATTATCCCATTCCATGCGGGGTATCGTATGCTTCCTTCAGCAC
TACCCTTTAGCTGTTCTATATGCTGCCACTCCTCAATTGGATTAGTCTCATCCTTCAATGCTATCATTTC
CTTTGATATTGGATCATACTAAGAAACCATTATTATCATGACATTAACCTATAAAAATAGGCGTATCACG
AGGCCCTTTCGTCTCGCGCGTTTCGGTGATGACGGTGAAAACCTCTGACACATGCAGCTCCCGGAGACGG
TCACAGCTTGTCTGTAAGCGGATGCCGGGAGCAGACAAGCCCGTCAGGGCGCGTCAGCGGGTGTTGGCGG
GTGTCGGGGCTGGCTTAACTATGCGGCATCAGAGCAGATTGTACTGAGAGTGCACCATAGATCAACGACA
TTACTATATATATAATATAGGAAGCATTTAATAGAACAGCATCGTAATATATGTGTACTTTGCAGTTATG
ACGCCAGATGGCAGTAGTGGAAGATATTCTTTATTGAAAAATAGCTTGTCACCTTACGTACAATCTTGAT
CCGGAGCTTTTCTTTTTTTGCCGATTAAGAATTAATTCGGTCGAAAAAAGAAAAGGAGAGGGCCAAGAGG
GAGGGCATTGGTGACTATTGAGCACGTGAGTATACGTGATTAAGCACACAAAGGCAGCTTGGAGTATGTC
TGTTATTAATTTCACAGGTAGTTCTGGTCCATTGGTGAAAGTTTGCGGCTTGCAGAGCACAGAGGCCGCA
GAATGTGCTCTAGATTCCGATGCTGACTTGCTGGGTATTATATGTGTGCCCAATAGAAAGAGAACAATTG
ACCCGGTTATTGCAAGGAAAATTTCAAGTCTTGTAAAAGCATATAAAAATAGTTCAGGCACTCCGAAATA
CTTGGTTGGCGTGTTTCGTAATCAACCTAAGGAGGATGTTTTGGCTCTGGTCAATGATTACGGCATTGAT
ATCGTCCAACTGCATGGAGATGAGTCGTGGCAAGAATACCAAGAGTTCCTCGGTTTGCCAGTTATTAAAA
GACTCGTATTTCCAAAAGACTGCAACATACTACTCAGTGCAGCTTCACAGAAACCTCATTCGTTTATTCC
CTTGTTTGATTCAGAAGCAGGTGGGACAGGTGAACTTTTGGATTGGAACTCGATTTCTGACTGGGTTGGA
AGGCAAGAGAGCCCCGAAAGCTTACATTTTATGTTAGCTGGTGGACTGACGCCAGAAAATGTTGGTGATG
CGCTTAGATTAAATGGCGTTATTGGTGTTGATGTAAGCGGAGGTGTGGAGACAAATGGTGTAAAAGACTC
TAACAAAATAGCAAATTTCGTCAAAAATGCTAAGAAATAGGTTATTACTGAGTAGTATTTATTTAAGTAT
TGTTTGTGCACTTGCCGATCTATGCGGTGTGAAATACCGCACAGATGCGTAAGGAGAAAATACCGCATCA
GGAAATTGTAAGCGTTAATATTTTGTTAAAATTCGCGTTAAATTTTTGTTAAATCAGCTCATTTTTTAAC
CAATAGGCCGAAATCGGCAAAATCCCTTATAAATCAAAAGAATAGACCGAGATAGGGT
[37 nt withheld, positions 8669-8705]
AAAGAACGTGGACTCCAACGTCAAAGG
[49 nt withheld, positions 8733-8781]
T
[91 nt withheld, positions 8783-8873]
G
[124 nt withheld, positions 8875-8998]
CCATTCGCCATTCAGGCTGCGCAACTGTTGGGAAGGGCGAT
Features (pLannotate 1.2.2; 24 found; start..end, strand, type, name):
     30..734     +  promoter       ADH1 promoter: S. cerevisiae ADH1; promoter for alcohol dehydrogenase 1
    762..1202    +  CDS            GAL4 DNA binding domain: DNA binding domain of the GAL4 transcriptional activator; Saccharomyces cerevisiae GAL4 (truncated)
   1213..1231    +  promoter       T7 promoter: promoter for bacteriophage T7 RNA polymerase
   1284..3047    +  CDS            PRP28: PRP28_YEAST - Experimental evidence at protein level: Swiss-Prot protein existence level 1. ATP-dependent RNA helicase involved in mRNA splicing. May destabilize the U1/5'-splice site duplex to permit an effective competition for the 5'-splice site by the U6 snRNA, resulting in the switch between U1 and U6 at the 5'-splice site. May also act to unwind the U4/U6 base-pairing interaction in the U4/U6/U5 snRNP, facilitating the first covalent step of splicing. From Saccharomyces cerevisiae (strain ATCC 204508 / S288c) (Baker's yeast).
   3074..3121    +  terminator     T7 terminator: transcription terminator for bacteriophage T7 RNA polymerase
   3148..3335    +  terminator     ADH1 terminator: S. cerevisiae ADH1; transcription terminator for the S. cerevisiae alcohol dehydrogenase 1 (ADH1) gene
   3383..3399    -  protein_bind   lac operator: The lac repressor binds to the lac operator to inhibit transcription in E. coli. This inhibition can be relieved by adding lactose or isopropyl-β-D-thiogalactopyranoside (IPTG). lac repressor encoded by lacI
   3407..3437    -  promoter       lac promoter: promoter for the E. coli lac operon
   3452..3473    -  protein_bind   CAP binding site: CAP binding activates transcription in the presence of cAMP. E. coli catabolite activator protein
   3486..3578    -  CDS            lacI (fragment): lac repressor; lacI; The lac repressor binds to the lac operator to inhibit transcription in E. coli. This inhibition can be relieved by adding lactose or isopropyl-β-D-thiogalactopyranoside (IPTG).
   3761..4349    -  rep_origin     ori: high-copy-number ColE1/pMB1/pBR322/pUC origin of replication
   4571..4587    +  polyA_signal   bGH poly(A) signal (fragment): bovine growth hormone polyadenylation signal
   4678..4725    -  polyA_signal   HSV TK poly(A) signal: herpes simplex virus thymidine kinase polyadenylation signal (Cole and Stacy, 1985)
   4784..4936    -  CDS            ble (fragment): BLE_KLEPN - Experimental evidence at protein level: Swiss-Prot protein existence level 1. Binding protein with a strong affinity to the bleomycin family of antibiotics. Binds to CL990; an antimitotic-antibiotic compound. From Klebsiella pneumoniae.
   4957..5751    -  CDS            NeoR/KanR: aminoglycoside phosphotransferase from Tn5; aph(3')-II (or nptII); confers resistance to neomycin, kanamycin, and G418 (Geneticin®)
   5752..5856    -  promoter       AmpR promoter: bla
   5883..7225    -  rep_origin     2μ ori: yeast 2μ plasmid origin of replication
   7293..7328    +  CDS            rop (fragment): Rop protein, which maintains plasmids at low copy number; rop
   7430..7479    +  misc_feature   bom (fragment): basis of mobility region from pBR322
   7618..7765    +  promoter       TRP1 promoter: S. cerevisiae TRP1
   7766..8440    +  CDS            TRP1: phosphoribosylanthranilate isomerase, required for tryptophan biosynthesis; S. cerevisiae TRP1; yeast auxotrophic marker
   8491..8542    +  misc_feature   bom (fragment): basis of mobility region from pBR322
   8570..8998    -  rep_origin     f1 ori (sequence partly withheld): f1 bacteriophage origin of replication; arrow indicates direction of (+) strand synthesis
   9002..29      -  CDS            lacZα (fragment) (across the origin): LacZα fragment of β-galactosidase; lacZ fragment
