[The description below was written by a language model from this plasmid's Addgene catalogue record and pLannotate feature annotations shown in this document.]
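Description:
pGBKT7-PRP28 is a yeast two-hybrid "bait" plasmid built on the Clontech pGBKT7 backbone, a yeast/E. coli shuttle vector of about 9 kb in total. It replicates in E. coli from a high-copy ColE1/pUC-type origin and is selected with kanamycin through a Tn5 aminoglycoside phosphotransferase gene (NeoR/KanR) driven by the AmpR (bla) promoter. In yeast it is maintained episomally by the 2μ origin and selected by tryptophan prototrophy through the TRP1 marker and its own promoter. An f1 origin is also present, and the feature table picks up several small backbone remnants (lac promoter/operator, lacZα, lacI, rop, bom, ble and poly(A) signal fragments) that have no evident role in the construct's function.

The payload is the S. cerevisiae PRP28 open reading frame (YDR243C), cloned between NdeI and SalI sites that are both retained. PRP28 encodes an ATP-dependent RNA helicase that acts in pre-mRNA splicing and is thought to help exchange U1 for U6 snRNA at the 5′ splice site. It is fused at its N-terminus to the GAL4 DNA-binding domain and, according to the catalogue entry, a Myc epitope tag supplied by the backbone, although the Myc tag is not annotated separately in the feature table. The fusion is expressed in yeast from the ADH1 promoter and ends at the ADH1 terminator. A T7 promoter lies between the GAL4 domain and the insert, paired with a downstream T7 terminator, so the Prp28 portion can be transcribed without the GAL4 domain by T7 RNA polymerase, for example for in vitro expression. The plasmid is used to test Prp28 for interactions with activation-domain "prey" fusions, and it was deposited with a yeast study of how SF3b1 mutations affect branchsite selection.
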