Addgene plasmid #87595: pGBKT7-PRP28
Purpose: Encodes Y2H Gal4 DNA binding domain for Prp28
Depositing lab: Aaron Hoskins. Depositing organization: University of Wisconsin, Madison. Publication: SF3b1 mutations associated with myelodysplastic syndromes alter the fidelity of branchsite selection in yeast. Carrocci TJ, Zoerner DM, Paulson JC, Hoskins AA. Nucleic Acids Res. 2017 Jan 6. pii: gkw1349. doi: 10.1093/nar/gkw1349. PubMed 28062854.
Backbone
  Vector backbone: pGBKT7
  Backbone manufacturer: Clontech
  Backbone size w/o insert (bp): 7300
  Total vector size (bp): 9039
  Vector type: Bacterial Expression, Yeast Expression
  Selectable markers: TRP1
Growth in bacteria
  Bacterial resistance: Kanamycin, 50 μg/mL
  Growth temperature: 37°C
  Growth strain: DH5alpha
  Copy number: Unknown
Gene/Insert
  Gene/Insert name: PRP28
  Species: S. cerevisiae (budding yeast)
  Insert size (bp): 1783
  GenBank ID: NP_010529.3
  Entrez Gene: PRP28 (a.k.a. YDR243C)
  Tag / fusion protein: GAL4 BD (N terminal on backbone); Myc (N terminal on backbone)
  Cloning method: Restriction Enzyme; 5′ cloning site NdeI (not destroyed); 3′ cloning site SalI (not destroyed)
  Sequencing primers: 5′ CCTGCATATGGCAAGACCAATCGATGTTAG; 3′ CAGGTCGACTTAATATATAATCTCATTACTGAGCTG
Terms and licenses: Academic/Nonprofit Terms; Industry Terms: Not Available to Industry
How to cite: pGBKT7-PRP28 was a gift from Aaron Hoskins (Addgene plasmid # 87595 ; http://n2t.net/addgene:87595 ; RRID:Addgene_87595)
